Addgene plasmid #191833: pUS252s
Purpose: Expresses fuGFPs constitutively in E.coli cells. Designed to act as modular template for cutting out or amplifying fuGFPs to place in other plasmid backbones
Depositing lab: Nicholas Coleman & Mark Somerville. Depositing organization: University of Sydney.
Backbone
  Vector backbone: pK18
  Backbone size w/o insert (bp): 2633
  Total vector size (bp): 3356
  Vector type: Bacterial Expression
Growth in bacteria
  Bacterial resistance: Kanamycin, 50 μg/mL
  Growth temperature: 37°C
  Growth strain: DH5alpha
  Copy number: High Copy
Gene/Insert
  Gene/Insert name: fuGFPs
  Species: Synthetic
  Insert size (bp): 726
  Cloning method: Restriction Enzyme; 5′ cloning site BamHI, EcoRI, XbaI, XhoI (unknown if destroyed); 3′ cloning site HindIII, PstI, SphI (unknown if destroyed)
  Sequencing primers: 5′ CTTCCGGCTCGTATGTTGTG; 3′ GCAAGGCGATTAAGTTGGGTAACG
Terms and licenses: Academic/Nonprofit Terms; Industry Terms
Depositor comments: fuGFPs is an open-source superfolding green fluorescent protein with excitation maximum at 397 nm and emission maximum at 510 nm. Relative to the original fuGFP, the protein contains the T203I mutation ('Sapphire'), which reduces its absorption of blue light (amino acid numbering based on classical GFP).
How to cite: pUS252s was a gift from Nicholas Coleman & Mark Somerville (Addgene plasmid # 191833 ; http://n2t.net/addgene:191833 ; RRID:Addgene_191833)
