[The description below was written by a language model from this plasmid's Addgene catalogue record and pLannotate feature annotations shown in this document.]
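Description:
pUS252s is a small (about 3.36 kb) high-copy bacterial expression plasmid built on the pK18 backbone, a pUC-style cloning vector. It replicates in E. coli from a ColE1/pMB1-type origin and is selected with kanamycin through the Tn5-derived neo (nptII) gene. The annotated fragments of the Tn5 transposase and bleomycin-binding protein genes flanking neo are remnants of that resistance cassette rather than functional parts. The short hits to lacI and to an RSF origin likewise appear to be partial matches to backbone sequence.

The payload is a synthetic 726 bp gene encoding fuGFPs, an open-source superfolding green fluorescent protein. It carries the T203I "Sapphire" substitution relative to the original fuGFP (classical GFP numbering). This reduces absorption of blue light, giving an excitation maximum at 397 nm and emission at 510 nm. The automated annotation labels this coding region EBFP1.2, which reflects a similarity match to another Aequorea victoria-derived protein and not the actual identity of the insert.

The gene sits downstream of the CAP binding site, lac promoter and lac operator, in place of most of the polylinker, and is followed by residual MCS sequence and a lacZα fragment. Because only a fragment of lacI is present on this high-copy plasmid, expression is described as constitutive in E. coli. Several restriction sites flank the gene: BamHI, EcoRI, XbaI and XhoI on the 5′ side, and HindIII, PstI and SphI on the 3′ side. These suit the stated purpose of a modular template from which fuGFPs can be excised or amplified for transfer into other backbones, although the record does not confirm that all of the sites remain intact.
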