Features (pLannotate 1.2.2; 12 found; start..end, strand, type, name):
      1..101     +  rep_origin     RSF ori (fragment): Plasmids containing the RSF 1030 origin of replication can be propagated in E. coli cells that contain additional plasmids with compatible origins.
    103..195     +  CDS            lacI (fragment): lac repressor; lacI; The lac repressor binds to the lac operator to inhibit transcription in E. coli. This inhibition can be relieved by adding lactose or isopropyl-β-D-thiogalactopyranoside (IPTG).
    208..229     +  protein_bind   CAP binding site: CAP binding activates transcription in the presence of cAMP. E. coli catabolite activator protein
    244..274     +  promoter       lac promoter: promoter for the E. coli lac operon
    282..298     +  protein_bind   lac operator: The lac repressor binds to the lac operator to inhibit transcription in E. coli. This inhibition can be relieved by adding lactose or isopropyl-β-D-thiogalactopyranoside (IPTG). lac repressor encoded by lacI
    338..1054    +  CDS            EBFP1.2: EBFP1.2 is a basic (constitutively fluorescent) uv fluorescent protein published in 2007, derived from Aequorea victoria. It has high acid sensitivity.
   1071..1088    +  misc_feature   MCS (fragment): pUC18/19 multiple cloning site
   1091..1245    +  CDS            lacZα (fragment): LacZα fragment of β-galactosidase; lacZ fragment
   1258..1581    +  CDS            tnpA (fragment): TN5P_ECOLX - Also known as tnp. Experimental evidence at protein level: Swiss-Prot protein existence level 1. Mediates transposition of transposon Tn5 by a 'cut and paste' mechanism. First, the monomeric transposase binds the 19 bp inverted DNA repeats flanking the transposon. Then, dimerization of the DNA- bound transposase creates a synaptic DNA complex. After nicking of the first DNA strand, excision of the transposon proceeds through a series of intermediates. The transposase then mediates the insertion of the transposon at a new site by strand transfer. The activity of the wild- type tran
   1613..2404    +  CDS            neo: KKA2_KLEPN - Also known as kan, nptII. Experimental evidence at protein level: Swiss-Prot protein existence level 1. Resistance to kanamycin, neomycin, paromomycin, ribostamycin, butirosin and gentamicin B. From Klebsiella pneumoniae.
   2428..2580    +  CDS            ble (fragment): BLE_KLEPN - Experimental evidence at protein level: Swiss-Prot protein existence level 1. Binding protein with a strong affinity to the bleomycin family of antibiotics. Binds to CL990; an antimitotic-antibiotic compound. From Klebsiella pneumoniae.
   2691..3279    +  rep_origin     ori: high-copy-number ColE1/pMB1/pBR322/pUC origin of replication
>Addgene plasmid #191833 | pUS252s | addgene full sequence | sequence record 382124 | Addgene NGS Result
TGATTCTGTGGATAACCGTATTACCGCCTTTGAGTGAGCTGATACCGCTCGCCGCAGCCGAACGACCGAG
CGCAGCGAGTCAGTGAGCGAGGAAGCGGAAGAGCGCCCAATACGCAAACCGCCTCTCCCCGCGCGTTGGC
CGATTCATTAATGCAGCTGGCACGACAGGTTTCCCGACTGGAAAGCGGGCAGTGAGCGCAACGCAATTAA
TGTGAGTTAGCTCACTCATTAGGCACCCCAGGCTTTACACTTTATGCTTCCGGCTCGTATGTTGTGTGGA
ATTGTGAGCGGATAACAATTTCACGGATCCGAATTCTAGACCTCGAGGAGGTTTCATATGGTGAGCAGTG
GCGAAGATATTTTCTCGGGCTTGGTTCCGATTCTGATCGAGCTGGAGGGCGATGTGAACGGTCATCGTTT
TAGCGTTCGCGGTGAAGGTTATGGCGACGCGAGCAACGGCAAACTGGAAATTAAGTTCATCTGCACGACC
GGTCGCCTGCCGGTGCCTTGGCCGACCTTGGTGACGACCTTGTCGTATGGCGTGCAGTGTTTTGCGAAGT
ATCCGGAGCACATGCGCCAAAACGATTTCTTTAAAAGTGCGATGCCGGACGGTTACGTCCAGGAGCGTAC
CATTTCCTTCAAGGAAGATGGCACGTACAAAACTCGCGCAGAGGTTAAGTTTGAAGGTGAAGCGCTGGTC
AATCGTATCGATTTGAAGGGTTTGGAGTTTAAAGAGGATGGTAACATTCTGGGCCATAAACTGGAGTATA
GCTTCAACAGCCATTATGTTTACATTACGGCAGACAAGAATCGTAACGGCTTGGAGGCCCAATTCCGTAT
TCGCCACAATGTTGATGACGGTAGCGTCCAACTGGCCGACCATTACCAACAGAACACCCCAATTGGTGAG
GGTCCGGTGTTGCTGCCGGAACAACACTATCTGACGATCAATAGCGTGCTGAGCAAAGATCCGCAGGAAC
GCCGTGATCACATGGTCCTGGTGGAATTTGTGACCGCTGCGGGCTTGAGCCTGGGTATGGACGAGCTGTA
TAAGAGCTAATGAAAGCTTGCTGCAGGCATGCAAGCTTGGCACTGGCCGTCGTTTTACAACGTCGTGACT
GGGAAAACCCTGGCGTTACCCAACTTAATCGCCTTGCAGCACATCCCCCTTTCGCCAGCTGGCGTAATAG
CGAAGAGGCCCGCACCGATCGCCCTTCCCAACAGTTGCGCAGCCTGAATGGCGAATGGCGATAAGCTAGC
TTCACGCTGCCGCAAGCACTCAGGGCGCAAGGGCTGCTAAAGGAAGCGGAACACGTAGAAAGCCAGTCCG
CAGAAACGGTGCTGACCCCGGATGAATGTCAGCTACTGGGCTATCTGGACAAGGGAAAACGCAAGCGCAA
AGAGAAAGCAGGTAGCTTGCAGTGGGCTTACATGGCGATAGCTAGACTGGGCGGTTTTATGGACAGCAAG
CGAACCGGAATTGCCAGCTGGGGCGCCCTCTGGTAAGGTTGGGAAGCCCTGCAAAGTAAACTGGATGGCT
TTCTTGCCGCCAAGGATCTGATGGCGCAGGGGATCAAGATCTGATCAAGAGACAGGATGAGGATCGTTTC
GCATGATTGAACAAGATGGATTGCACGCAGGTTCTCCGGCCGCTTGGGTGGAGAGGCTATTCGGCTATGA
CTGGGCACAACAGACAATCGGCTGCTCTGATGCCGCCGTGTTCCGGCTGTCAGCGCAGGGGCGCCCGGTT
CTTTTTGTCAAGACCGACCTGTCCGGTGCCCTGAATGAACTCCAAGACGAGGCAGCGCGGCTATCGTGGC
TGGCCACGACGGGCGTTCCTTGCGCAGCTGTGCTCGACGTTGTCACTGAAGCGGGAAGGGACTGGCTGCT
ATTGGGCGAAGTGCCGGGGCAGGATCTCCTGTCATCTCACCTTGCTCCTGCCGAGAAAGTATCCATCATG
GCTGATGCAATGCGGCGGCTGCATACGCTTGATCCGGCTACCTGCCCATTCGACCACCAAGCGAAACATC
GCATCGAGCGAGCACGTACTCGGATGGAAGCCGGTCTTGTCGATCAGGATGATCTGGACGAAGAGCATCA
GGGGCTCGCGCCAGCCGAACTGTTCGCCAGGCTCAAGGCGCGGATGCCCGACGGCGAGGATCTCGTCGTG
ACCCATGGCGATGCCTGCTTGCCGAATATCATGGTGGAAAATGGCCGCTTTTCTGGATTCATCGACTGTG
GCCGGCTGGGTGTGGCGGACCGCTATCAGGACATAGCGTTGGCTACCCGTGATATTGCTGAAGAGCTTGG
CGGCGAATGGGCTGACCGCTTCCTCGTGCTTTACGGTATCGCCGCTCCCGATTCGCAGCGCATCGCCTTC
TATCGCCTTCTTGACGAGTTCTTCTGAGCGGGACTCTGGGGTTCGAAATGACCGACCAAGCGACGCCCAA
CCTGCCATCACGAGATTTCGATTCCACCGCCGCCTTCTATGAAAGGTTGGGCTTCGGAATCGTTTTCCGG
GACGCCGGCTGGATGATCCTCCAGCGCGGGGATCTCATGCTGGAGTTCTTCGCCCACCCCAAAAGGATCT
AGGTGAAGATCCTTTTTGATAATCTCATGACCAAAATCCCTTAACGTGAGTTTTCGTTCCACTGAGCGTC
AGACCCCGTAGAAAAGATCAAAGGATCTTCTTGAGATCCTTTTTTTCTGCGCGTAATCTGCTGCTTGCAA
ACAAAAAAACCACCGCTACCAGCGGTGGTTTGTTTGCCGGATCAAGAGCTACCAACTCTTTTTCCGAAGG
TAACTGGCTTCAGCAGAGCGCAGATACCAAATACTGTTCTTCTAGTGTAGCCGTAGTTAGGCCACCACTT
CAAGAACTCTGTAGCACCGCCTACATACCTCGCTCTGCTAATCCTGTTACCAGTGGCTGCTGCCAGTGGC
GATAAGTCGTGTCTTACCGGGTTGGACTCAAGACGATAGTTACCGGATAAGGCGCAGCGGTCGGGCTGAA
CGGGGGGTTCGTGCACACAGCCCAGCTTGGAGCGAACGACCTACACCGAACTGAGATACCTACAGCGTGA
GCTATGAGAAAGCGCCACGCTTCCCGAAGGGAGAAAGGCGGACAGGTATCCGGTAAGCGGCAGGGTCGGA
ACAGGAGAGCGCACGAGGGAGCTTCCAGGGGGAAACGCCTGGTATCTTTATAGTCCTGTCGGGTTTCGCC
ACCTCTGACTTGAGCGTCGATTTTTGTGATGCTCGTCAGGGGGGCGGAGCCTATGGAAAAACGCCAGCAA
CGCGGCCTTTTTACGGTTCCTGGCCTTTTGCTGGCCTTTTGCTCACATGTTCTTTCCTGCGTTATCCCC
